>Addgene plasmid #135280 | pHAGE-CMV-Flag-AAK1_IDG-K | depositor full sequence | sequence record 260390 | Full Sequence
TAGTTGGAAGGGCTAATTCACTCCCAAAGAAGACAAGATATCCTTGATCTGTGGATCTACCACACACAAG
GCTACTTCCCTGATTAGCAGAACTACACACCAGGGCCAGGGGTCAGATATCCACTGACCTTTGGATGGTG
CTACAAGCTAGTACCAGTTGAGCCAGATAAGGTAGAAGAGGCCAATAAAGGAGAGAACACCAGCTTGTTA
CACCCTGTGAGCCTGCATGGGATGGATGACCCGGAGAGAGAAGTGTTAGAGTGGAGGTTTGACAGCCGCC
TAGCATTTCATCACGTGGCCCGAGAGCTGCATCCGGAGTACTTCAAGAACTGCTGATATCGAGCTTGCTA
CAAGGGACTTTCCGCTGGGGACTTTCCAGGGAGGCGTGGCCTGGGCGGGACTGGGGAGTGGCGAGCCCTC
AGATCCTGCATATAAGCAGCTGCTTTTTGCCTGTACTGGGTCTCTCTGGTTAGACCAGATCTGAGCCTGG
GAGCTCTCTGGCTAACTAGGGAACCCACTGCTTAAGCCTCAATAAAGCTTGCCTTGAGTGCTTCAAGTAG
TGTGTGCCCGTCTGTTGTGTGACTCTGGTAACTAGAGATCCCTCAGACCCTTTTAGTCAGTGTGGAAAAT
CTCTAGCAGTGGCGCCCGAACAGGGACTTGAAAGCGAAAGGGAAACCAGAGGAGCTCTCTCGACGCAGGA
CTCGGCTTGCTGAAGCGCGCACGGCAAGAGGCGAGGGGCGGCGACTGGTGAGTACGCCAAAAATTTTGAC
TAGCGGAGGCTAGAAGGAGAGAGATGGGTGCGAGAGCGTCAGTATTAAGCGGGGGAGAATTAGATCGCGA
TGGGAAAAAATTCGGTTAAGGCCAGGGGGAAAGAAAAAATATAAATTAAAACATATAGTATGGGCAAGCA
GGGAGCTAGAACGATTCGCAGTTAATCCTGGCCTGTTAGAAACATCAGAAGGCTGTAGACAAATACTGGG
ACAGCTACAACCATCCCTTCAGACAGGATCAGAAGAACTTAGATCATTATATAATACAGTAGCAACCCTC
TATTGTGTGCATCAAAGGATAGAGATAAAAGACACCAAGGAAGCTTTAGACAAGATAGAGGAAGAGCAAA
ACAAAAGTAAGACCACCGCACAGCAAGCGGCCGGCCGCTGATCTTCAGACCTGGAGGAGGAGATATGAGG
GACAATTGGAGAAGTGAATTATATAAATATAAAGTAGTAAAAATTGAACCATTAGGAGTAGCACCCACCA
AGGCAAAGAGAAGAGTGGTGCAGAGAGAAAAAAGAGCAGTGGGAATAGGAGCTTTGTTCCTTGGGTTCTT
GGGAGCAGCAGGAAGCACTATGGGCGCAGCGTCAATGACGCTGACGGTACAGGCCAGACAATTATTGTCT
GGTATAGTGCAGCAGCAGAACAATTTGCTGAGGGCTATTGAGGCGCAACAGCATCTGTTGCAACTCACAG
TCTGGGGCATCAAGCAGCTCCAGGCAAGAATCCTGGCTGTGGAAAGATACCTAAAGGATCAACAGCTCCT
GGGGATTTGGGGTTGCTCTGGAAAACTCATTTGCACCACTGCTGTGCCTTGGAATGCTAGTTGGAGTAAT
AAATCTCTGGAACAGATTTGGAATCACACGACCTGGATGGAGTGGGACAGAGAAATTAACAATTACACAA
GCTTAATACACTCCTTAATTGAAGAATCGCAAAACCAGCAAGAAAAGAATGAACAAGAATTATTGGAATT
AGATAAATGGGCAAGTTTGTGGAATTGGTTTAACATAACAAATTGGCTGTGGTATATAAAATTATTCATA
ATGATAGTAGGAGGCTTGGTAGGTTTAAGAATAGTTTTTGCTGTACTTTCTATAGTGAATAGAGTTAGGC
AGGGATATTCACCATTATCGTTTCAGACCCACCTCCCAACCCCGAGGGGACCCGACAGGCCCGAAGGAAT
AGAAGAAGAAGGTGGAGAGAGAGACAGAGACAGATCCATTCGATTAGTGAACGGATCTCGACGGTATCGC
CGAATTCACAAATGGCAGTATTCATCCACAATTTTAAAAGAAAAGGGGGGATTGGGGGGTACAGTGCAGG
GGAAAGAATAGTAGACATAATAGCAACAGACATACAAACTAAAGAATTACAAAAACAAATTACAAAAATT
CAAAATTTTCGGGTTTATTACAGGGACAGCAGAGATCCAGTTTGGACTAGTGGAGTTCCGCGTTACATAA
CTTACGGTAAATGGCCCGCCTGGCTGACCGCCCAACGACCCCCGCCCATTGACGTCAATAATGACGTATG
TTCCCATAGTAACGCCAATAGGGACTTTCCATTGACGTCAATGGGTGGAGTATTTACGGTAAACTGCCCA
CTTGGCAGTACATCAAGTGTATCATATGCCAAGTACGCCCCCTATTGACGTCAATGACGGTAAATGGCCC
GCCTGGCATTATGCCCAGTACATGACCTTATGGGACTTTCCTACTTGGCAGTACATCTACGTATTAGTCA
TCGCTATTACCATGGTGATGCGGTTTTGGCAGTACATCAATGGGCGTGGATAGCGGTTTGACTCACGGGG
ATTTCCAAGTCTCCACCCCATTGACGTCAATGGGAGTTTGTTTTGGCACCAAAATCAACGGGACTTTCCA
AAATGTCGTAACAACTCCGCCCCATTGACGCAAATGGGCGGTAGGCGTGTACGGTGGGAGGTCTATATAA
GCAGAGCTCGTTTAGTGAACCGTCAGATCGCCTGGAGACGCCATCCACGCTGTTTTGACCTCCATAGAAG
ACACCGGCGGCCGTACCGGTCAGCTCGAGGCCACCATGGACTACAAGGACGACGACGACAAGGGCGGATC
AACAAGTTTGTACAAAAAAGCAGGCTCCGAATTCGCCCTTATGAAGAAGTTTTTCGACTCCCGGCGAGAG
CAGGGCGGCTCTGGCCTGGGCTCCGGCTCCAGCGGAGGAGGGGGCAGCACCTCGGGCCTGGGCAGTGGCT
ACATCGGAAGAGTCTTCGGCATCGGGCGACAGCAGGTCACAGTGGACGAGGTGTTGGCGGAAGGTGGATT
TGCTATTGTATTTCTGGTGAGGACAAGCAATGGGATGAAATGTGCCTTGAAACGCATGTTTGTCAACAAT
GAGCATGATCTCCAGGTGTGCAAGAGAGAAATCCAGATAATGAGGGATCTTTCAGGGCACAAGAATATTG
TGGGTTACATTGATTCTAGTATCAACAACGTGAGTAGCGGTGATGTATGGGAAGTGCTCATTCTGATGGA
CTTTTGTAGAGGTGGCCAGGTGGTAAACCTGATGAACCAGCGCCTGCAAACAGGCTTTACAGAGAATGAA
GTGCTCCAGATATTTTGTGATACCTGTGAAGCTGTTGCCCGCCTGCATCAGTGCAAAACTCCTATTATCC
ACCGGGACCTGAAGGTTGAAAACATCCTCTTGCATGACCGAGGCCACTATGTCCTGTGTGACTTTGGAAG
CGCCACCAACAAATTCCAGAATCCACAAACTGAGGGAGTCAATGCAGTAGAAGATGAGATTAAGAAATAC
ACAACGCTGTCCTATCGAGCACCAGAAATGGTCAACCTGTACAGTGGCAAAATCATCACTACGAAGGCAG
ACATTTGGGCTCTTGGATGTTTGTTGTATAAATTATGCTACTTCACTTTGCCATTTGGGGAAAGTCAGGT
GGCAATTTGTGATGGAAACTTCACAATTCCTGATAATTCTCGATATTCTCAAGACATGCACTGCCTAATT
AGGTATATGTTGGAACCAGACCCTGACAAAAGGCCGGATATTTACCAGGTGTCCTACTTCTCATTTAAGC
TACTCAAGAAAGAGTGCCCAATTCCAAATGTACAGAACTCTCCCATTCCTGCAAAGCTTCCTGAACCAGT
GAAAGCCAGTGAGGCAGCTGCAAAAAAGACCCAGCCAAAGGCCAGACTGACAGATCCCATTCCCACCACA
GAGACTTCAATTGCACCCCGCCAGAGGCCTAAAGCTGGGCAGACTCAGCCGAACCCAGGAATCCTTCCCA
TCCAGCCAGCGCTGACACCCCGGAAGAGGGCCACTGTTCAGCCCCCACCTCAGGCTGCAGGATCCAGCAA
TCAGCCTGGCCTTTTAGCCAGTGTTCCCCAACCAAAACCCCAAGCCCCACCCAGCCAGCCTCTGCCGCAA
ACTCAGGCCAAGCAGCCACAGGCTCCTCCCACTCCACAGCAGACGCCTTCTACTCAGGCCCAGGGTCTGC
CCGCTCAGGCCCAGGCCACACCCCAGCACCAGCAGCAACTCTTCCTCAAGCAGCAACAGCAGCAGCAACA
GCCACCGCCAGCACAGCAGCAGCCGGCAGGCACGTTTTACCAGCAGCAGCAGGCCCAGACTCAGCAGTTT
CAGGCAGTACATCCAGCAACCCAGAAACCAGCAATTGCTCAGTTCCCTGTGGTGTCCCAAGGAGGCTCTC
AACAGCAGCTAATGCAGAATTTCTACCAGCAGCAGCAGCAGCAGCAACAACAACAGCAACAGCAACAGCT
GGCCACAGCCCTGCATCAACAACAGCTGATGACTCAGCAGGCTGCCTTGCAGCAAAAGCCCACTATGGCA
GCAGGACAGCAGCCCCAGCCACAGCCAGCTGCAGCCCCACAGCCAGCCCCTGCCCAGGAGCCAGCGATTC
AAGCCCCAGTAAGACAACAGCCAAAGGTTCAGACAACCCCACCTCCTGCCGTCCAGGGGCAGAAAGTTGG
ATCTCTCACTCCACCCTCATCCCCCAAAACCCAACGTGCTGGGCACAGGCGTATTCTCAGTGACGTAACC
CACAGTGCAGTCTTTGGGGTCCCTGCCAGCAAATCAACCCAGCTGCTCCAGGCAGCTGCAGCTGAGGCCA
GTCTCAATAAGTCCAAGTCTGCAACCACCACTCCATCAGGCTCTCCTCGGACCTCTCAACAAAACGTTTA
TAATCCTTCAGAAGGGTCTACGTGGAATCCCTTTGATGACGATAATTTCTCCAAACTCACAGCTGAAGAA
CTGCTAAACAAGGACTTTGCCAAGCTTGGGGAAGGCAAACATCCCGAGAAGCTTGGAGGCTCAGCTGAGA
GTTTGATCCCAGGCTTTCAATCAACCCAAGGTGATGCTTTTGCTACGACCTCATTTTCTGCTGGAACTGC
TGAAAAAAGGAAGGGTGGGCAGACTGTGGACTCTGGCCTCCCGCTTCTAAGCGTGTCTGATCCTTTCATT
CCTCTTCAAGTACCTGATGCACCAGAAAAACTAATTGAGGGACTCAAGTCTCCTGACACTTCTCTTCTGC
TCCCTGACCTCTTGCCTATGACAGATCCTTTTGGTAGCACTTCTGATGCTGTAATTGGTAAAGTCATCAT
CTCTGTTTCTTCAGTCATGCATGATATGTGTGCCTGTTTCAAGAATGACAAGTACCTAGTTAACCAATCC
CTGGGGAATAGCCCTGCCACCCCAGAAGCCAAGGCTATTGAATTCAAGGGCGAATTCGACCCAGCTTTCT
TGTACAAAGTGGTTGATTAAGATCCACTAGTAACGGCCGCCAGTGTGCTGGAATTAATTCGCTGTCTGCG
AGGGCCAGCTGTTGGGGTGAGTACTCCCTCTCAAAAGCGGGCATGACTTCTGCGCTAAGATTGTCAGTTT
CCAAAAACGAGGAGGATTTGATATTCACCTGGCCCGCGGTGATGCCTTTGAGGGTGGCCGCGTCCATCTG
GTCAGAAAAGACAATCTTTTTGTTGTCAAGCTTGAGGTGTGGCAGGCTTGAGATCTGGCCATACACTTGA
GTGACAATGACATCCACTTTGCCTTTCTCTCCACAGGTGTCCACTCCCAGGTCCAACTGCAGGTCGAGCA
TGCATCTAGGGCGGCCAATTCCGCCCCTCTCCCTCCCCCCCCCCTAACGTTACTGGCCGAAGCCGCTTGG
AATAAGGCCGGTGTGCGTTTGTCTATATGTGATTTTCCACCATATTGCCGTCTTTTGGCAATGTGAGGGC
CCGGAAACCTGGCCCTGTCTTCTTGACGAGCATTCCTAGGGGTCTTTCCCCTCTCGCCAAAGGAATGCAA
GGTCTGTTGAATGTCGTGAAGGAAGCAGTTCCTCTGGAAGCTTCTTGAAGACAAACAACGTCTGTAGCGA
CCCTTTGCAGGCAGCGGAACCCCCCACCTGGCGACAGGTGCCTCTGCGGCCAAAAGCCACGTGTATAAGA
TACACCTGCAAAGGCGGCACAACCCCAGTGCCACGTTGTGAGTTGGATAGTTGTGGAAAGAGTCAAATGG
CTCTCCTCAAGCGTATTCAACAAGGGGCTGAAGGATGCCCAGAAGGTACCCCATTGTATGGGATCTGATC
TGGGGCCTCGGTGCACATGCTTTACATGTGTTTAGTCGAGGTTAAAAAAACGTCTAGGCCCCCCGAACCA
CGGGGACGTGGTTTTCCTTTGAAAAACACGATGATAAGCTTGCCACAACCCACAAGGAGACGACCTTCCA
TGACCGAGTACAAGCCCACGGTGCGCCTCGCCACCCGCGACGACGTCCCCCGGGCCGTACGCACCCTCGC
CGCCGCGTTCGCCGACTACCCCGCCACGCGCCACACCGTCGACCCGGACCGCCACATCGAGCGGGTCACC
GAGCTGCAAGAACTCTTCCTCACGCGCGTCGGGCTCGACATCGGCAAGGTGTGGGTCGCGGACGACGGCG
CCGCGGTGGCGGTCTGGACCACGCCGGAGAGCGTCGAAGCGGGGGCGGTGTTCGCCGAGATCGGCCCGCG
CATGGCCGAGTTGAGCGGTTCCCGGCTGGCCGCGCAGCAACAGATGGAAGGCCTCCTGGCGCCGCACCGG
CCCAAGGAGCCCGCGTGGTTCCTGGCCACCGTCGGCGTCTCGCCCGACCACCAGGGCAAGGGTCTGGGCA
GCGCCGTCGTGCTCCCCGGAGTGGAGGCGGCCGAGCGCGCCGGGGTGCCCGCCTTCCTGGAGACCTCCGC
GCCCCGCAACCTCCCCTTCTACGAGCGGCTCGGCTTCACCGTCACCGCCGACGTCGAGTGCCCGAAGGAC
CGCGCGACCTGGTGCATGACCCGCAAGCCCGGTGCCTGATATCGATAGATCCTAATCAACCTCTGGATTA
CAAAATTTGTGAAAGATTGACTGGTATTCTTAACTATGTTGCTCCTTTTACGCTATGTGGATACGCTGCT
TTAATGCCTTTGTATCATGCTATTGCTTCCCGTATGGCTTTCATTTTCTCCTCCTTGTATAAATCCTGGT
TGCTGTCTCTTTATGAGGAGTTGTGGCCCGTTGTCAGGCAACGTGGCGTGGTGTGCACTGTGTTTGCTGA
CGCAACCCCCACTGGTTGGGGCATTGCCACCACCTGTCAGCTCCTTTCCGGGACTTTCGCTTTCCCCCTC
CCTATTGCCACGGCGGAACTCATCGCCGCCTGCCTTGCCCGCTGCTGGACAGGGGCTCGGCTGTTGGGCA
CTGACAATTCCGTGGTGTTGTCGGGGAAATCATCGTCCTTTCCTTGGCTGCTCGCCTGTGTTGCCACCTG
GATTCTGCGCGGGACGTCCTTCTGCTACGTCCCTTCGGCCCTCAATCCAGCGGACCTTCCTTCCCGCGGC
CTGCTGCCGGCTCTGCGGCCTCTTCCGCGTCTTCGCCTTCGCCCTCAGACGAGTCGGATCTCCCTTTGGG
CCGCCTCCCCGCCTGAGATCCTTTAAGACCAATGACTTACAAGGCAGCTGTAGATCTTAGCCACTTTTTA
AAAGAAAAGGGGGGACTGGAAGGGCTAATTCACTCCCAACGAAGACAAGATCTGCTTTTTGCTTGTACTG
GGTCTCTCTGGTTAGACCAGATCTGAGCCTGGGAGCTCTCTGGCTAACTAGGGAACCCACTGCTTAAGCC
TCAATAAAGCTTGCCTTGAGTGCTTCAAGTAGTGTGTGCCCGTCTGTTGTGTGACTCTGGTAACTAGAGA
TCCCTCAGACCCTTTTAGTCAGTGTGGAAAATCTCTAGCAGTAGTAGTTCATGTCATCTTATTATTCAGT
ATTTATAACTTGCAAAGAAATGAATATCAGAGAGTGAGAGGCCCGGGTTAATTAAGGAAAGGGCTAGATC
ATTCTTGAAGACGAAAGGGCCTCGTGATACGCCTATTTTTATAGGTTAATGTCATGATAATAATGGTTTC
TTAGACGTCAGGTGGCACTTTTCGGGGAAATGTGCGCGGAACCCCTATTTGTTTATTTTTCTAAATACAT
TCAAATATGTATCCGCTCATGAGACAATAACCCTGATAAATGCTTCAATAATATTGAAAAAGGAAGAGTA
TGAGTATTCAACATTTCCGTGTCGCCCTTATTCCCTTTTTTGCGGCATTTTGCCTTCCTGTTTTTGCTCA
CCCAGAAACGCTGGTGAAAGTAAAAGATGCTGAAGATCAGTTGGGTGCACGAGTGGGTTACATCGAACTG
GATCTCAACAGCGGTAAGATCCTTGAGAGTTTTCGCCCCGAAGAACGTTTTCCAATGATGAGCACTTTTA
AAGTTCTGCTATGTGGCGCGGTATTATCCCGTGTTGACGCCGGGCAAGAGCAACTCGGTCGCCGCATACA
CTATTCTCAGAATGACTTGGTTGAGTACTCACCAGTCACAGAAAAGCATCTTACGGATGGCATGACAGTA
AGAGAATTATGCAGTGCTGCCATAACCATGAGTGATAACACTGCGGCCAACTTACTTCTGACAACGATCG
GAGGACCGAAGGAGCTAACCGCTTTTTTGCACAACATGGGGGATCATGTAACTCGCCTTGATCGTTGGGA
ACCGGAGCTGAATGAAGCCATACCAAACGACGAGCGTGACACCACGATGCCTGTAGCAATGGCAACAACG
TTGCGCAAACTATTAACTGGCGAACTACTTACTCTAGCTTCCCGGCAACAATTAATAGACTGGATGGAGG
CGGATAAAGTTGCAGGACCACTTCTGCGCTCGGCCCTTCCGGCTGGCTGGTTTATTGCTGATAAATCTGG
AGCCGGTGAGCGTGGGTCTCGCGGTATCATTGCAGCACTGGGGCCAGATGGTAAGCCCTCCCGTATCGTA
GTTATCTACACGACGGGGAGTCAGGCAACTATGGATGAACGAAATAGACAGATCGCTGAGATAGGTGCCT
CACTGATTAAGCATTGGTAACTGTCAGACCAAGTTTACTCATATATACTTTAGATTGATTTAAAACTTCA
TTTTTAATTTAAAAGGATCTAGGTGAAGATCCTTTTTGATAATCTCATGACCAAAATCCCTTAACGTGAG
TTTTCGTTCCACTGAGCGTCAGACCCCGTAGAAAAGATCAAAGGATCTTCTTGAGATCCTTTTTTTCTGC
GCGTAATCTGCTGCTTGCAAACAAAAAAACCACCGCTACCAGCGGTGGTTTGTTTGCCGGATCAAGAGCT
ACCAACTCTTTTTCCGAAGGTAACTGGCTTCAGCAGAGCGCAGATACCAAATACTGTTCTTCTAGTGTAG
CCGTAGTTAGGCCACCACTTCAAGAACTCTGTAGCACCGCCTACATACCTCGCTCTGCTAATCCTGTTAC
CAGTGGCTGCTGCCAGTGGCGATAAGTCGTGTCTTACCGGGTTGGACTCAAGACGATAGTTACCGGATAA
GGCGCAGCGGTCGGGCTGAACGGGGGGTTCGTGCACACAGCCCAGCTTGGAGCGAACGACCTACACCGAA
CTGAGATACCTACAGCGTGAGCTATGAGAAAGCGCCACGCTTCCCGAAGGGAGAAAGGCGGACAGGTATC
CGGTAAGCGGCAGGGTCGGAACAGGAGAGCGCACGAGGGAGCTTCCAGGGGGAAACGCCTGGTATCTTTA
TAGTCCTGTCGGGTTTCGCCACCTCTGACTTGAGCGTCGATTTTTGTGATGCTCGTCAGGGGGGCGGAGC
CTATGGAAAAACGCCAGCAACGCGGCCTTTTTACGGTTCCTGGCCTTTTGCTGGCCTTTTGCTCACATGT
TCTTTCCTGCGTTATCCCCTGATTCTGTGGATAACCGTATTACCGCCTTTGAGTGAGCTGATACCGCTCG
CCGCAGCCGAACGACCGAGCGCAGCGAGTCAGTGAGCGAGGAAGCGGAAGAGCGCCCAATACGCAAACCG
CCTCTCCCCGCGCGTTGGCCGATTCATTAATGCAGCAAGCTCATGGCTGACTAATTTTTTTTATTTATGC
AGAGGCCGAGGCCGCCTCGGCCTCTGAGCTATTCCAGAAGTAGTGAGGAGGCTTTTTTGGAGGCCTAGGC
TTTTGCAAAAAGCTCCCCGTGGCACGACAGGTTTCCCGACTGGAAAGCGGGCAGTGAGCGCAACGCAATT
AATGTGAGTTAGCTCACTCATTAGGCACCCCAGGCTTTACACTTTATGCTTCCGGCTCGTATGTTGTGTG
GAATTGTGAGCGGATAACAATTTCACACAGGAAACAGCTATGACATGATTACGAATTTCACAAATAAAGC
ATTTTTTTCACTGCATTCTAGTTGTGGTTTGTCCAAACTCATCAATGTATCTTATCATGTCTGGATCAAC
TGGATAACTCAAGCTAACCAAAATCATCCCAAACTTCCCACCCCATACCCTATTACCACTGCCAATTACC
TGTGGTTTCATTTACTCTAAACCTGTGATTCCTCTGAATTATTTTCATTTTAAAGAAATTGTATTTGTTA
AATATGTACTACAAACTTAG
Features (pLannotate 1.2.2; 29 found; start..end, strand, type, name):
      4..333     +  CDS            nef (fragment): NEF_HV1BR - Experimental evidence at protein level: Swiss-Prot protein existence level 1. Extracellular Nef protein targets CD4(+) T-lymphocytes for apoptosis by interacting with CXCR4 surface receptors (PubMed:14990729). From Human immunodeficiency virus type 1 group M subtype B (isolate BRU/LAI) (HIV-1).
    381..638     +  LTR            5' LTR (truncated): truncated 5' long terminal repeat (LTR) from HIV-1
    685..810     +  misc_feature   HIV-1 Ψ: packaging signal of human immunodeficiency virus type 1
    794..1132    +  CDS            HIV-1 gag (fragment): gag protein from human immunodeficiency virus 1; gag
   1307..1540    +  misc_feature   RRE: The Rev response element (RRE) of HIV-1 allows for Rev-dependent mRNA export from the nucleus to the cytoplasm.
   1917..2017    +  CDS            Rev (fragment): human immunodeficiency virus 1 (HIV-1) Rev protein; rev; enhances nuclear export of unspliced and incompletely spliced viral mRNAs
   2062..2179    +  misc_feature   cPPT/CTS: central polypurine tract and central termination sequence of HIV-1
   2231..2534    +  enhancer       CMV enhancer: human cytomegalovirus immediate early enhancer
   2535..2738    +  promoter       CMV promoter: human cytomegalovirus (CMV) immediate early promoter
   2836..2863    +  CDS            5xFLAG (fragment): five tandem FLAG® epitope tags
   2872..2896    +  protein_bind   attB1: mutant version of attB; recombination site for the Gateway® BP reaction BP Clonase™
   2911..5409    +  CDS            AAK1 (fragment): AAK1_HUMAN - Also known as KIAA1048. Experimental evidence at protein level: Swiss-Prot protein existence level 1. (Microbial infection) By regulating clathrin-mediated endocytosis, AAK1 plays a role in the entry of hepatitis C virus as well as for the lifecycle of other viruses such as Ebola and Dengue. From Homo sapiens (Human).
   5519..5543    -  protein_bind   attB2: mutant version of attB; recombination site for the Gateway® BP reaction BP Clonase™
   5617..5846    +  intron         chimeric intron: chimera between introns from adenovirus and immunoglobulin heavy chain genes
   6015..6477    +  misc_feature   IRES: internal ribosome entry site (IRES) of the encephalomyocarditis virus (EMCV)
   6510..7109    +  CDS            PuroR: puromycin N-acetyltransferase; pac from Streptomyces; confers resistance to puromycin
   7124..7712    +  misc_feature   WPRE: woodchuck hepatitis virus posttranscriptional regulatory element
   7720..7785    +  CDS            nef (fragment): NEF_HV1Z2 - Experimental evidence at protein level: Swiss-Prot protein existence level 1. Extracellular Nef protein targets CD4(+) T-lymphocytes for apoptosis by interacting with CXCR4 surface receptors. From Human immunodeficiency virus type 1 group M subtype D (isolate Z2/CDC-Z34) (HIV-1).
   7787..8020    +  LTR            3' LTR (ΔU3): self-inactivating 3' long terminal repeat (LTR) from HIV-1
   8225..8329    +  promoter       AmpR promoter: bla
   8330..9190    +  CDS            AmpR: β-lactamase; bla; confers resistance to ampicillin, carbenicillin, and related antibiotics
   9361..9949    +  rep_origin     ori: high-copy-number ColE1/pMB1/pBR322/pUC origin of replication
  10132..10186   +  CDS            lacI (fragment): lac repressor; lacI; The lac repressor binds to the lac operator to inhibit transcription in E. coli. This inhibition can be relieved by adding lactose or isopropyl-β-D-thiogalactopyranoside (IPTG).
  10192..10285   +  rep_origin     SV40 ori (fragment): SV40 origin of replication
  10310..10347   +  CDS            lacI (fragment): lac repressor; lacI; The lac repressor binds to the lac operator to inhibit transcription in E. coli. This inhibition can be relieved by adding lactose or isopropyl-β-D-thiogalactopyranoside (IPTG).
  10360..10381   +  protein_bind   CAP binding site: CAP binding activates transcription in the presence of cAMP. E. coli catabolite activator protein
  10396..10426   +  promoter       lac promoter: promoter for the E. coli lac operon
  10430..10452   +  protein_bind   lac operator (fragment): The lac repressor binds to the lac operator to inhibit transcription in E. coli. This inhibition can be relieved by adding lactose or isopropyl-β-D-thiogalactopyranoside (IPTG). lac repressor encoded by lacI
  10484..10567   +  polyA_signal   SV40 poly(A) signal (fragment): SV40 polyadenylation signal
