>Addgene plasmid #135280 | pHAGE-CMV-Flag-AAK1_IDG-K | addgene full sequence | sequence record 311570 | Addgene NGS Result
TGGAAGGGCTAATTCACTCCCAAAGAAGACAAGATATCCTTGATCTGTGGATCTACCACACACAAGGCTA
CTTCCCTGATTAGCAGAACTACACACCAGGGCCAGGGGTCAGATATCCACTGACCTTTGGATGGTGCTAC
AAGCTAGTACCAGTTGAGCCAGATAAGGTAGAAGAGGCCAATAAAGGAGAGAACACCAGCTTGTTACACC
CTGTGAGCCTGCATGGGATGGATGACCCGGAGAGAGAAGTGTTAGAGTGGAGGTTTGACAGCCGCCTAGC
ATTTCATCACGTGGCCCGAGAGCTGCATCCGGAGTACTTCAAGAACTGCTGATATCGAGCTTGCTACAAG
GGACTTTCCGCTGGGGACTTTCCAGGGAGGCGTGGCCTGGGCGGGACTGGGGAGTGGCGAGCCCTCAGAT
CCTGCATATAAGCAGCTGCTTTTTGCCTGTACTGGGTCTCTCTGGTTAGACCAGATCTGAGCCTGGGAGC
TCTCTGGCTAACTAGGGAACCCACTGCTTAAGCCTCAATAAAGCTTGCCTTGAGTGCTTCAAGTAGTGTG
TGCCCGTCTGTTGTGTGACTCTGGTAACTAGAGATCCCTCAGACCCTTTTAGTCAGTGTGGAAAATCTCT
AGCAGTGGCGCCCGAACAGGGACTTGAAAGCGAAAGGGAAACCAGAGGAGCTCTCTCGACGCAGGACTCG
GCTTGCTGAAGCGCGCACGGCAAGAGGCGAGGGGCGGCGACTGGTGAGTACGCCAAAAATTTTGACTAGC
GGAGGCTAGAAGGAGAGAGATGGGTGCGAGAGCGTCAGTATTAAGCGGGGGAGAATTAGATCGCGATGGG
AAAAAATTCGGTTAAGGCCAGGGGGAAAGAAAAAATATAAATTAAAACATATAGTATGGGCAAGCAGGGA
GCTAGAACGATTCGCAGTTAATCCTGGCCTGTTAGAAACATCAGAAGGCTGTAGACAAATACTGGGACAG
CTACAACCATCCCTTCAGACAGGATCAGAAGAACTTAGATCATTATATAATACAGTAGCAACCCTCTATT
GTGTGCATCAAAGGATAGAGATAAAAGACACCAAGGAAGCTTTAGACAAGATAGAGGAAGAGCAAAACAA
AAGTAAGACCACCGCACAGCAAGCGGCCGGCCGCTGATCTTCAGACCTGGAGGAGGAGATATGAGGGACA
ATTGGAGAAGTGAATTATATAAATATAAAGTAGTAAAAATTGAACCATTAGGAGTAGCACCCACCAAGGC
AAAGAGAAGAGTGGTGCAGAGAGAAAAAAGAGCAGTGGGAATAGGAGCTTTGTTCCTTGGGTTCTTGGGA
GCAGCAGGAAGCACTATGGGCGCAGCGTCAATGACGCTGACGGTACAGGCCAGACAATTATTGTCTGGTA
TAGTGCAGCAGCAGAACAATTTGCTGAGGGCTATTGAGGCGCAACAGCATCTGTTGCAACTCACAGTCTG
GGGCATCAAGCAGCTCCAGGCAAGAATCCTGGCTGTGGAAAGATACCTAAAGGATCAACAGCTCCTGGGG
ATTTGGGGTTGCTCTGGAAAACTCATTTGCACCACTGCTGTGCCTTGGAATGCTAGTTGGAGTAATAAAT
CTCTGGAACAGATTTGGAATCACACGACCTGGATGGAGTGGGACAGAGAAATTAACAATTACACAAGCTT
AATACACTCCTTAATTGAAGAATCGCAAAACCAGCAAGAAAAGAATGAACAAGAATTATTGGAATTAGAT
AAATGGGCAAGTTTGTGGAATTGGTTTAACATAACAAATTGGCTGTGGTATATAAAATTATTCATAATGA
TAGTAGGAGGCTTGGTAGGTTTAAGAATAGTTTTTGCTGTACTTTCTATAGTGAATAGAGTTAGGCAGGG
ATATTCACCATTATCGTTTCAGACCCACCTCCCAACCCCGAGGGGACCCGACAGGCCCGAAGGAATAGAA
GAAGAAGGTGGAGAGAGAGACAGAGACAGATCCATTCGATTAGTGAACGGATCTCGACGGTATCGCCGAA
TTCACAAATGGCAGTATTCATCCACAATTTTAAAAGAAAAGGGGGGATTGGGGGGTACAGTGCAGGGGAA
AGAATAGTAGACATAATAGCAACAGACATACAAACTAAAGAATTACAAAAACAAATTACAAAAATTCAAA
ATTTTCGGGTTTATTACAGGGACAGCAGAGATCCAGTTTGGACTAGTGGAGTTCCGCGTTACATAACTTA
CGGTAAATGGCCCGCCTGGCTGACCGCCCAACGACCCCCGCCCATTGACGTCAATAATGACGTATGTTCC
CATAGTAACGCCAATAGGGACTTTCCATTGACGTCAATGGGTGGAGTATTTACGGTAAACTGCCCACTTG
GCAGTACATCAAGTGTATCATATGCCAAGTACGCCCCCTATTGACGTCAATGACGGTAAATGGCCCGCCT
GGCATTATGCCCAGTACATGACCTTATGGGACTTTCCTACTTGGCAGTACATCTACGTATTAGTCATCGC
TATTACCATGGTGATGCGGTTTTGGCAGTACATCAATGGGCGTGGATAGCGGTTTGACTCACGGGGATTT
CCAAGTCTCCACCCCATTGACGTCAATGGGAGTTTGTTTTGGCACCAAAATCAACGGGACTTTCCAAAAT
GTCGTAACAACTCCGCCCCATTGACGCAAATGGGCGGTAGGCGTGTACGGTGGGAGGTCTATATAAGCAG
AGCTCGTTTAGTGAACCGTCAGATCGCCTGGAGACGCCATCCACGCTGTTTTGACCTCCATAGAAGACAC
CGGCGGCCATACCGGTCAGCTCGAGGCCACCATGGACTACAAGGACGACGACGACAAGGGCGGATCAACA
AGTTTGTACAAAAAAGCAGGCTCCGAATTCGCCCTTATGAAGAAGTTTTTCGACTCCCGGCGAGAGCAGG
GCGGCTCTGGCCTGGGCTCCGGCTCCAGCGGAGGAGGGGGCAGCACCTCGGGCCTGGGCAGTGGCTACAT
CGGAAGAGTCTTCGGCATCGGGCGACAGCAGGTCACAGTGGACGAGGTGTTGGCGGAAGGTGGATTTGCT
ATTGTATTTCTGGTGAGGACAAGCAATGGGATGAAATGTGCCTTGAAACGCATGTTTGTCAACAATGAGC
ATGATCTCCAGGTGTGCAAGAGAGAAATCCAGATAATGAGGGATCTTTCAGGGCACAAGAATATTGTGGG
TTACATTGATTCTAGTATCAACAACGTGAGTAGCGGTGATGTATGGGAAGTGCTCATTCTGATGGACTTT
TGTAGAGGTGGCCAGGTGGTAAACCTGATGAACCAGCGCCTGCAAACAGGCTTTACAGAGAATGAAGTGC
TCCAGATATTTTGTGATACCTGTGAAGCTGTTGCCCGCCTGCATCAGTGCAAAACTCCTATTATCCACCG
GGACCTGAAGGTTGAAAACATCCTCTTGCATGACCGAGGCCACTATGTCCTGTGTGACTTTGGAAGCGCC
ACCAACAAATTCCAGAATCCACAAACTGAGGGAGTCAATGCAGTAGAAGATGAGATTAAGAAATACACAA
CGCTGTCCTATCGAGCACCAGAAATGGTCAACCTGTACAGTGGCAAAATCATCACTACGAAGGCAGACAT
TTGGGCTCTTGGATGTTTGTTGTATAAATTATGCTACTTCACTTTGCCATTTGGGGAAAGTCAGGTGGCA
ATTTGTGATGGAAACTTCACAATTCCTGATAATTCTCGATATTCTCAAGACATGCACTGCCTAATTAGGT
ATATGTTGGAACCAGACCCTGACAAAAGGCCGGATATTTACCAGGTGTCCTACTTCTCATTTAAGCTACT
CAAGAAAGAGTGCCCAATTCCAAATGTACAGAACTCTCCCATTCCTGCAAAGCTTCCTGAACCAGTGAAA
GCCAGTGAGGCAGCTGCAAAAAAGACCCAGCCAAAGGCCAGACTGACAGATCCCATTCCCACCACAGAGA
CTTCAATTGCACCCCGCCAGAGGCCTAAAGCTGGGCAGACTCAGCCGAACCCAGGAATCCTTCCCATCCA
GCCAGCGCTGACACCCCGGAAGAGGGCCACTGTTCAGCCCCCACCTCAGGCTGCAGGATCCAGCAATCAG
CCTGGCCTTTTAGCCAGTGTTCCCCAACCAAAACCCCAAGCCCCACCCAGCCAGCCTCTGCCGCAAACTC
AGGCCAAGCAGCCACAGGCTCCTCCCACTCCACAGCAGACGCCTTCTACTCAGGCCCAGGGTCTGCCCGC
TCAGGCCCAGGCCACACCCCAGCACCAGCAGCAACTCTTCCTCAAGCAGCAACAGCAGCAGCAACAGCCA
CCGCCAGCACAGCAGCAGCCGGCAGGCACGTTTTACCAGCAGCAGCAGGCCCAGACTCAGCAGTTTCAGG
CAGTACATCCAGCAACCCAGCAACCAGCAATTGCTCAGTTCCCTGTGGTGTCCCAAGGAGGCTCTCAACA
GCAGCTAATGCAGAATTTCTACCAGCAGCAGCAGCAGCAGCAACAACAACAGCAACAGCAACAGCTGGCC
ACAGCCCTGCATCAACAACAGCTGATGACTCAGCAGGCTGCCTTGCAGCAAAAGCCCACTATGGCAGCAG
GACAGCAGCCCCAGCCACAGCCAGCTGCAGCCCCACAGCCAGCCCCTGCCCAGGAGCCAGCGATTCAAGC
CCCAGTAAGACAACAGCCAAAGGTTCAGACAACCCCACCTCCTGCCGTCCAGGGGCAGAAAGTTGGATCT
CTCACTCCACCCTCATCCCCCAAAACCCAACGTGCTGGGCACAGGCGTATTCTCAGTGACGTAACCCACA
GTGCAGTCTTTGGGGTCCCTGCCAGCAAATCAACCCAGCTGCTCCAGGCAGCTGCAGCTGAGGCCAGTCT
CAATAGGTCCAAGTCTGCAACCACTACTCCATCAGGCTCTCCTCGGACCTCTCAACAAAACGTTTATAAT
CCTTCAGAAGGGTCTACGTGGAATCCCTTTGATGACGATAATTTCTCCAAACTCACAGCTGAAGAACTGC
TAAACAAGGACTTTGCCAAGCTTGGGGAAGGCAAACATCCCGAGAAGCTTGGAGGCTCAGCTGAGAGTTT
GATCCCAGGCTTTCAATCAACCCAAGGTGATGCTTTTGCTACGACCTCATTTTCTGCTGGAACTGCTGAA
AAAAGGAAGGGTGGGCAGACTGTGGACTCTGGCCTCCCGCTTCTAAGCGTGTCTGATCCTTTCATTCCTC
TTCAAGTACCTGATGCACCAGAAAAACTAATTGAGGGACTCAAGTCTCCTGACACTTCTCTTCTGCTCCC
TGACCTCTTGCCTATGACAGATCCTTTTGGTAGCACTTCTGATGCTGTAATTGGTAAAGTCATCATCTCT
GTTTCTTCAGTCATGCATGATATGTGTGCCTGTTTCAAGAATGACAAGTACCTAGTTAACCAATCCCTGG
GGAATAGCCCTGCCACCCCAGAAGCCAAGGCTATTGAATTCAAGGGCGAATTCGACCCAGCTTTCTTGTA
CAAAGTGGTTGATTAAGATCCACTAGTAACGGCCGCCAGTGTGCTGGAATTAATTCGCTGTCTGCGAGGG
CCAGCTGTTGGGGTGAGTACTCCCTCTCAAAAGCGGGCATGACTTCTGCGCTAAGATTGTCAGTTTCCAA
AAACGAGGAGGATTTGATATTCACCTGGCCCGCGGTGATGCCTTTGAGGGTGGCCGCGTCCATCTGGTCA
GAAAAGACAATCTTTTTGTTGTCAAGCTTGAGGTGTGGCAGGCTTGAGATCTGGCCATACACTTGAGTGA
CAATGACATCCACTTTGCCTTTCTCTCCACAGGTGTCCACTCCCAGGTCCAACTGCAGGTCGAGCATGCA
TCTAGGGCGGCCAATTCCGCCCCTCTCCCCCCCCCCCCTCTCCCTCCCCCCCCCCTAACGTTACTGGCCG
AAGCCGCTTGGAATAAGGCCGGTGTGCGTTTGTCTATATGTTATTTTCCACCATATTGCCGTCTTTTGGC
AATGTGAGGGCCCGGAAACCTGGCCCTGTCTTCTTGACGAGCATTCCTAGGGGTCTTTCCCCTCTCGCCA
AAGGAATGCAAGGTCTGTTGAATGTCGTGAAGGAAGCAGTTCCTCTGGAAGCTTCTTGAAGACAAACAAC
GTCTGTAGCGACCCTTTGCAGGCAGCGGAACCCCCCACCTGGCGACAGGTGCCTCTGCGGCCAAAAGCCA
CGTGTATAAGATACACCTGCAAAGGCGGCACAACCCCAGTGCCACGTTGTGAGTTGGATAGTTGTGGAAA
GAGTCAAATGGCTCTCCTCAAGCGTATTCAACAAGGGGCTGAAGGATGCCCAGAAGGTACCCCATTGTAT
GGGATCTGATCTGGGGCCTCGGTGCACATGCTTTACATGTGTTTAGTCGAGGTTAAAAAAACGTCTAGGC
CCCCCGAACCACGGGGACGTGGTTTTCCTTTGAAAAACACGATGATAAGCTTGCCACAACCCACAAGGAG
ACGACCTTCCATGACCGAGTACAAGCCCACGGTGCGCCTCGCCACCCGCGACGACGTCCCCCGGGCCGTA
CGCACCCTCGCCGCCGCGTTCGCCGACTACCCCGCCACGCGCCACACCGTCGACCCGGACCGCCACATCG
AGCGGGTCACCGAGCTGCAAGAACTCTTCCTCACGCGCGTCGGGCTCGACATCGGCAAGGTGTGGGTCGC
GGACGACGGCGCCGCGGTGGCGGTCTGGACCACGCCGGAGAGCGTCGAAGCGGGGGCGGTGTTCGCCGAG
ATCGGCCCGCGCATGGCCGAGTTGAGCGGTTCCCGGCTGGCCGCGCAGCAACAGATGGAAGGCCTCCTGG
CGCCGCACCGGCCCAAGGAGCCCGCGTGGTTCCTGGCCACCGTCGGCGTCTCGCCCGACCACCAGGGCAA
GGGTCTGGGCAGCGCCGTCGTGCTCCCCGGAGTGGAGGCGGCCGAGCGCGCCGGGGTGCCCGCCTTCCTG
GAGACCTCCGCGCCCCGCAACCTCCCCTTCTACGAGCGGCTCGGCTTCACCGTCACCGCCGACGTCGAGG
TGCCCGAAGGACCGCGCACCTGGTGCATGACCCGCAAGCCCGGTGCCTGATATCGATAGATCCTAATCAA
CCTCTGGATTACAAAATTTGTGAAAGATTGACTGGTATTCTTAACTATGTTGCTCCTTTTACGCTATGTG
GATACGCTGCTTTAATGCCTTTGTATCATGCTATTGCTTCCCGTATGGCTTTCATTTTCTCCTCCTTGTA
TAAATCCTGGTTGCTGTCTCTTTATGAGGAGTTGTGGCCCGTTGTCAGGCAACGTGGCGTGGTGTGCACT
GTGTTTGCTGACGCAACCCCCACTGGTTGGGGCATTGCCACCACCTGTCAGCTCCTTTCCGGGACTTTCG
CTTTCCCCCTCCCTATTGCCACGGCGGAACTCATCGCCGCCTGCCTTGCCCGCTGCTGGACAGGGGCTCG
GCTGTTGGGCACTGACAATTCCGTGGTGTTGTCGGGGAAATCATCGTCCTTTCCTTGGCTGCTCGCCTGT
GTTGCCACCTGGATTCTGCGCGGGACGTCCTTCTGCTACGTCCCTTCGGCCCTCAATCCAGCGGACCTTC
CTTCCCGCGGCCTGCTGCCGGCTCTGCGGCCTCTTCCGCGTCTTCGCCTTCGCCCTCAGACGAGTCGGAT
CTCCCTTTGGGCCGCCTCCCCGCCTGAGATCCTTTAAGACCAATGACTTACAAGGCAGCTGTAGATCTTA
GCCACTTTTTAAAAGAAAAGGGGGGACTGGAAGGGCTAATTCACTCCCAACGAAGACAAGATCTGCTTTT
TGCTTGTACTGGGTCTCTCTGGTTAGACCAGATCTGAGCCTGGGAGCTCTCTGGCTAACTAGGGAACCCA
CTGCTTAAGCCTCAATAAAGCTTGCCTTGAGTGCTTCAAGTAGTGTGTGCCCGTCTGTTGTGTGACTCTG
GTAACTAGAGATCCCTCAGACCCTTTTAGTCAGTGTGGAAAATCTCTAGCAGTAGTAGTTCATGTCATCT
TATTATTCAGTATTTATAACTTGCAAAGAAATGAATATCAGAGAGTGAGAGGCCCGGGTTAATTAAGGAA
AGGGCTAGATCATTCTTGAAGACGAAAGGGCCTCGTGATACGCCTATTTTTATAGGTTAATGTCATGATA
ATAATGGTTTCTTAGACGTCAGGTGGCACTTTTCGGGGAAATGTGCGCGGAACCCCTATTTGTTTATTTT
TCTAAATACATTCAAATATGTATCCGCTCATGAGACAATAACCCTGATAAATGCTTCAATAATATTGAAA
AAGGAAGAGTATGAGTATTCAACATTTCCGTGTCGCCCTTATTCCCTTTTTTGCGGCATTTTGCCTTCCT
GTTTTTGCTCACCCAGAAACGCTGGTGAAAGTAAAAGATGCTGAAGATCAGTTGGGTGCACGAGTGGGTT
ACATCGAACTGGATCTCAACAGCGGTAAGATCCTTGAGAGTTTTCGCCCCGAAGAACGTTTTCCAATGAT
GAGCACTTTTAAAGTTCTGCTATGTGGCGCGGTATTATCCCGTGTTGACGCCGGGCAAGAGCAACTCGGT
CGCCGCATACACTATTCTCAGAATGACTTGGTTGAGTACTCACCAGTCACAGAAAAGCATCTTACGGATG
GCATGACAGTAAGAGAATTATGCAGTGCTGCCATAACCATGAGTGATAACACTGCGGCCAACTTACTTCT
GACAACGATCGGAGGACCGAAGGAGCTAACCGCTTTTTTGCACAACATGGGGGATCATGTAACTCGCCTT
GATCGTTGGGAACCGGAGCTGAATGAAGCCATACCAAACGACGAGCGTGACACCACGATGCCTGTAGCAA
TGGCAACAACGTTGCGCAAACTATTAACTGGCGAACTACTTACTCTAGCTTCCCGGCAACAATTAATAGA
CTGGATGGAGGCGGATAAAGTTGCAGGACCACTTCTGCGCTCGGCCCTTCCGGCTGGCTGGTTTATTGCT
GATAAATCTGGAGCCGGTGAGCGTGGGTCTCGCGGTATCATTGCAGCACTGGGGCCAGATGGTAAGCCCT
CCCGTATCGTAGTTATCTACACGACGGGGAGTCAGGCAACTATGGATGAACGAAATAGACAGATCGCTGA
GATAGGTGCCTCACTGATTAAGCATTGGTAACTGTCAGACCAAGTTTACTCATATATACTTTAGATTGAT
TTAAAACTTCATTTTTAATTTAAAAGGATCTAGGTGAAGATCCTTTTTGATAATCTCATGACCAAAATCC
CTTAACGTGAGTTTTCGTTCCACTGAGCGTCAGACCCCGTAGAAAAGATCAAAGGATCTTCTTGAGATCC
TTTTTTTCTGCGCGTAATCTGCTGCTTGCAAACAAAAAAACCACCGCTACCAGCGGTGGTTTGTTTGCCG
GATCAAGAGCTACCAACTCTTTTTCCGAAGGTAACTGGCTTCAGCAGAGCGCAGATACCAAATACTGTTC
TTCTAGTGTAGCCGTAGTTAGGCCACCACTTCAAGAACTCTGTAGCACCGCCTACATACCTCGCTCTGCT
AATCCTGTTACCAGTGGCTGCTGCCAGTGGCGATAAGTCGTGTCTTACCGGGTTGGACTCAAGACGATAG
TTACCGGATAAGGCGCAGCGGTCGGGCTGAACGGGGGGTTCGTGCACACAGCCCAGCTTGGAGCGAACGA
CCTACACCGAACTGAGATACCTACAGCGTGAGCTATGAGAAAGCGCCACGCTTCCCGAAGGGAGAAAGGC
GGACAGGTATCCGGTAAGCGGCAGGGTCGGAACAGGAGAGCGCACGAGGGAGCTTCCAGGGGGAAACGCC
TGGTATCTTTATAGTCCTGTCGGGTTTCGCCACCTCTGACTTGAGCGTCGATTTTTGTGATGCTCGTCAG
GGGGGCGGAGCCTATGGAAAAACGCCAGCAACGCGGCCTTTTTACGGTTCCTGGCCTTTTGCTGGCCTTT
TGCTCACATGTTCTTTCCTGCGTTATCCCCTGATTCTGTGGATAACCGTATTACCGCCTTTGAGTGAGCT
GATACCGCTCGCCGCAGCCGAACGACCGAGCGCAGCGAGTCAGTGAGCGAGGAAGCGGAAGAGCGCCCAA
TACGCAAACCGCCTCTCCCCGCGCGTTGGCCGATTCATTAATGCAGCAAGCTCATGGCTGACTAATTTTT
TTTTATTTATGCAGAGGCCGAGGCCGCCTCGGCCTCTGAGCTATTCCAGAAGTAGTGAGGAGGCTTTTTT
GGAGGCCTAGGCTTTTGCAAAAAGCTCCCCGTGGCACGACAGGTTTCCCGACTGGAAAGCGGGCAGTGAG
CGCAACGCAATTAATGTGAGTTAGCTCACTCATTAGGCACCCCAGGCTTTACACTTTATGCTTCCGGCTC
GTATGTTGTGTGGAATTGTGAGCGGATAACAATTTCACACAGGAAACAGCTATGACATGATTACGAATTT
CACAAATAAAGCATTTTTTTCACTGCATTCTAGTTGTGGTTTGTCCAAACTCATCAATGTATCTTATCAT
GTCTGGATCAACTGGATAACTCAAGCTAACCAAAATCATCCCAAACTTCCCACCCCATACCCTATTACCA
CTGCCAATTACCTGTGGTTTCATTTACTCTAAACCTGTGATTCCTCTGAATTATTTTCATTTTAAAGAAA
TTGTATTTGTTAAATATGTACTACAAACTTAGTAGT
Features (pLannotate 1.2.2; 29 found; start..end, strand, type, name):
    377..634     +  LTR            5' LTR (truncated): truncated 5' long terminal repeat (LTR) from HIV-1
    681..806     +  misc_feature   HIV-1 Ψ: packaging signal of human immunodeficiency virus type 1
    790..1128    +  CDS            HIV-1 gag (fragment): gag protein from human immunodeficiency virus 1; gag
   1303..1536    +  misc_feature   RRE: The Rev response element (RRE) of HIV-1 allows for Rev-dependent mRNA export from the nucleus to the cytoplasm.
   1913..2013    +  CDS            Rev (fragment): human immunodeficiency virus 1 (HIV-1) Rev protein; rev; enhances nuclear export of unspliced and incompletely spliced viral mRNAs
   2058..2175    +  misc_feature   cPPT/CTS: central polypurine tract and central termination sequence of HIV-1
   2227..2530    +  enhancer       CMV enhancer: human cytomegalovirus immediate early enhancer
   2531..2734    +  promoter       CMV promoter: human cytomegalovirus (CMV) immediate early promoter
   2832..2859    +  CDS            5xFLAG (fragment): five tandem FLAG® epitope tags
   2868..2892    +  protein_bind   attB1: mutant version of attB; recombination site for the Gateway® BP reaction BP Clonase™
   2907..5405    +  CDS            AAK1 (fragment): AAK1_HUMAN - Also known as KIAA1048. Experimental evidence at protein level: Swiss-Prot protein existence level 1. (Microbial infection) By regulating clathrin-mediated endocytosis, AAK1 plays a role in the entry of hepatitis C virus as well as for the lifecycle of other viruses such as Ebola and Dengue. From Homo sapiens (Human).
   5515..5539    -  protein_bind   attB2: mutant version of attB; recombination site for the Gateway® BP reaction BP Clonase™
   5613..5842    +  intron         chimeric intron: chimera between introns from adenovirus and immunoglobulin heavy chain genes
   6026..6488    +  misc_feature   IRES: internal ribosome entry site (IRES) of the encephalomyocarditis virus (EMCV)
   6521..7120    +  CDS            PuroR: puromycin N-acetyltransferase; pac from Streptomyces alboniger; confers resistance to puromycin
   7135..7723    +  misc_feature   WPRE: woodchuck hepatitis virus posttranscriptional regulatory element
   7731..7796    +  CDS            nef (fragment): NEF_HV1Z2 - Experimental evidence at protein level: Swiss-Prot protein existence level 1. Extracellular Nef protein targets CD4(+) T-lymphocytes for apoptosis by interacting with CXCR4 surface receptors. From Human immunodeficiency virus type 1 group M subtype D (isolate Z2/CDC-Z34) (HIV-1).
   7798..8031    +  LTR            3' LTR (ΔU3): self-inactivating 3' long terminal repeat (LTR) from HIV-1
   8236..8340    +  promoter       AmpR promoter: bla
   8341..9201    +  CDS            AmpR: β-lactamase; bla; confers resistance to ampicillin, carbenicillin, and related antibiotics
   9372..9960    +  rep_origin     ori: high-copy-number ColE1/pMB1/pBR322/pUC origin of replication
  10143..10197   +  CDS            lacI (fragment): lac repressor; lacI; The lac repressor binds to the lac operator to inhibit transcription in E. coli. This inhibition can be relieved by adding lactose or isopropyl-β-D-thiogalactopyranoside (IPTG).
  10203..10297   +  rep_origin     SV40 ori (fragment): SV40 origin of replication
  10322..10359   +  CDS            lacI (fragment): lac repressor; lacI; The lac repressor binds to the lac operator to inhibit transcription in E. coli. This inhibition can be relieved by adding lactose or isopropyl-β-D-thiogalactopyranoside (IPTG).
  10372..10393   +  protein_bind   CAP binding site: CAP binding activates transcription in the presence of cAMP. E. coli catabolite activator protein
  10408..10438   +  promoter       lac promoter: promoter for the E. coli lac operon
  10442..10464   +  protein_bind   lac operator (fragment): The lac repressor binds to the lac operator to inhibit transcription in E. coli. This inhibition can be relieved by adding lactose or isopropyl-β-D-thiogalactopyranoside (IPTG). lac repressor encoded by lacI
  10496..10579   +  polyA_signal   SV40 poly(A) signal (fragment): SV40 polyadenylation signal
  10746..329     +  CDS            nef (fragment) (across the origin): NEF_HV1BR - Experimental evidence at protein level: Swiss-Prot protein existence level 1. Extracellular Nef protein targets CD4(+) T-lymphocytes for apoptosis by interacting with CXCR4 surface receptors (PubMed:14990729). From Human immunodeficiency virus type 1 group M subtype B (isolate BRU/LAI) (HIV-1).
