>Addgene plasmid #135280 | pHAGE-CMV-Flag-AAK1_IDG-K Sequencing Result | analyzer sequence | sequence record 267152
TAGTTGGAAGGGCTAATTCACTCCCAAAGAAGACAAGATATCCTTGATCTGTGGATCTACCACACACAAG
GCTACTTCCCTGATTAGCAGAACTACACACCAGGGCCAGGGGTCAGATATCCACTGACCTTTGGATGGTG
CTACAAGCTAGTACCAGTTGAGCCAGATAAGGTAGAAGAGGCCAATAAAGGAGAGAACACCAGCTTGTTA
CACCCTGTGAGCCTGCATGGGATGGATGACCCGGAGAGAGAAGTGTTAGAGTGGAGGTTTGACAGCCGCC
TAGCATTTCATCACGTGGCCCGAGAGCTGCATCCGGAGTACTTCAAGAACTGCTGATATCGAGCTTGCTA
CAAGGGACTTTCCGCTGGGGACTTTCCAGGGAGGCGTGGCCTGGGCGGGACTGGGGAGTGGCGAGCCCTC
AGATCCTGCATATAAGCAGCTGCTTTTTGCCTGTACTGGGTCTCTCTGGTTAGACCAGATCTGAGCCTGG
GAGCTCTCTGGCTAACTAGGGAACCCACTGCTTAAGCCTCAATAAAGCTTGCCTTGAGTGCTTCAAGTAG
TGTGTGCCCGTCTGTTGTGTGACTCTGGTAACTAGAGATCCCTCAGACCCTTTTAGTCAGTGTGGAAAAT
CTCTAGCAGTGGCGCCCGAACAGGGACTTGAAAGCGAAAGGGAAACCAGAGGAGCTCTCTCGACGCAGGA
CTCGGCTTGCTGAAGCGCGCACGGCAAGAGGCGAGGGGCGGCGACTGGTGAGTACGCCAAAAATTTTGAC
TAGCGGAGGCTAGAAGGAGAGAGATGGGTGCGAGAGCGTCAGTATTAAGCGGGGGAGAATTAGATCGCGA
TGGGAAAAAATTCGGTTAAGGCCAGGGGGAAAGAAAAAATATAAATTAAAACATATAGTATGGGCAAGCA
GGGAGCTAGAACGATTCGCAGTTAATCCTGGCCTGTTAGAAACATCAGAAGGCTGTAGACAAATACTGGG
ACAGCTACAACCATCCCTTCAGACAGGATCAGAAGAACTTAGATCATTATATAATACAGTAGCAACCCTC
TATTGTGTGCATCAAAGGATAGAGATAAAAGACACCAAGGAAGCTTTAGACAAGATAGAGGAAGAGCAAA
ACAAAAGTAAGACCACCGCACAGCAAGCGGCCGGCCGCTGATCTTCAGACCTGGAGGAGGAGATATGAGG
GACAATTGGAGAAGTGAATTATATAAATATAAAGTAGTAAAAATTGAACCATTAGGAGTAGCACCCACCA
AGGCAAAGAGAAGAGTGGTGCAGAGAGAAAAAAGAGCAGTGGGAATAGGAGCTTTGTTCCTTGGGTTCTT
GGGAGCAGCAGGAAGCACTATGGGCGCAGCGTCAATGACGCTGACGGTACAGGCCAGACAATTATTGTCT
GGTATAGTGCAGCAGCAGAACAATTTGCTGAGGGCTATTGAGGCGCAACAGCATCTGTTGCAACTCACAG
TCTGGGGCATCAAGCAGCTCCAGGCAAGAATCCTGGCTGTGGAAAGATACCTAAAGGATCAACAGCTCCT
GGGGATTTGGGGTTGCTCTGGAAAACTCATTTGCACCACTGCTGTGCCTTGGAATGCTAGTTGGAGTAAT
AAATCTCTGGAACAGATTTGGAATCACACGACCTGGATGGAGTGGGACAGAGAAATTAACAATTACACAA
GCTTAATACACTCCTTAATTGAAGAATCGCAAAACCAGCAAGAAAAGAATGAACAAGAATTATTGGAATT
AGATAAATGGGCAAGTTTGTGGAATTGGTTTAACATAACAAATTGGCTGTGGTATATAAAATTATTCATA
ATGATAGTAGGAGGCTTGGTAGGTTTAAGAATAGTTTTTGCTGTACTTTCTATAGTGAATAGAGTTAGGC
AGGGATATTCACCATTATCGTTTCAGACCCACCTCCCAACCCCGAGGGGACCCGACAGGCCCGAAGGAAT
AGAAGAAGAAGGTGGAGAGAGAGACAGAGACAGATCCATTCGATTAGTGAACGGATCTCGACGGTATCGC
CGAATTCACAAATGGCAGTATTCATCCACAATTTTAAAAGAAAAGGGGGGATTGGGGGGTACAGTGCAGG
GGAAAGAATAGTAGACATAATAGCAACAGACATACAAACTAAAGAATTACAAAAACAAATTACAAAAATT
CAAAATTTTCGGGTTTATTACAGGGACAGCAGAGATCCAGTTTGGACTAGTGGAGTTCCGCGTTACATAA
CTTACGGTAAATGGCCCGCCTGGCTGACCGCCCAACGACCCCCGCCCATTGACGTCAATAATGACGTATG
TTCCCATAGTAACGCCAATAGGGACTTTCCATTGACGTCAATGGGTGGAGTATTTACGGTAAACTGCCCA
CTTGGCAGTACATCAAGTGTATCATATGCCAAGTACGCCCCCTATTGACGTCAATGACGGTAAATGGCCC
GCCTGGCATTATGCCCAGTACATGACCTTATGGGACTTTCCTACTTGGCAGTACATCTACGTATTAGTCA
TCGCTATTACCATGGTGATGCGGTTTTGGCAGTACATCAATGGGCGTGGATAGCGGTTTGACTCACGGGG
ATTTCCAAGTCTCCACCCCATTGACGTCAATGGGAGTTTGTTTTGGCACCAAAATCAACGGGACTTTCCA
AAATGTCGTAACAACTCCGCCCCATTGACGCAAATGGGCGGTAGGCGTGTACGGTGGGAGGTCTATATAA
GCAGAGCTCGTTTAGTGAACCGTCAGATCGCCTGGAGACGCCATCCACGCTGTTTTGACCTCCATAGAAG
ACACCGGCGGCCATACCGGTCAGCTCGAGGCCACCATGGACTACAAGGACGACGACGACAAGGGCGGATC
AACAAGTTTGTACAAAAAAGCAGGCTCCGAATTCGCCCTTATGAAGAAGTTTTTCGACTCCCGGCGAGAG
CAGGGCGGCTCTGGCCTGGGCTCCGGCTCCAGCGGAGGAGGGGGCAGCACCTCGGGCCTGGGCAGTGGCT
ACATCGGAAGAGTCTTCGGCATCGGGCGACAGCAGGTCACAGTGGACGAGGTGTTGGCGGAAGGTGGATT
TGCTATTGTATTTCTGGTGAGGACAAGCAATGGGATGAAATGTGCCTTGAAACGCATGTTTGTCAACAAT
GAGCATGATCTCCAGGTGTGCAAGAGAGAAATCCAGATAATGAGGGATCTTTCAGGGCACAAGAATATTG
TGGGTTACATTGATTCTAGTATCAACAACGTGAGTAGCGGTGATGTATGGGAAGTGCTCATTCTGATGGA
CTTTTGTAGAGGTGGCCAGGTGGTAAACCTGATGAACCAGCGCCTGCAAACAGGCTTTACAGAGAATGAA
GTGCTCCAGATATTTTGTGATACCTGTGAAGCTGTTGCCCGCCTGCATCAGTGCAAAACTCCTATTATCC
ACCGGGACCTGAAGGTTGAAAACATCCTCTTGCATGACCGAGGCCACTATGTCCTGTGTGACTTTGGAAG
CGCCACCAACAAATTCCAGAATCCACAAACTGAGGGAGTCAATGCAGTAGAAGATGAGATTAAGAAATAC
ACAACGCTGTCCTATCGAGCACCAGAAATGGTCAACCTGTACAGTGGCAAAATCATCACTACGAAGGCAG
ACATTTGGGCTCTTGGATGTTTGTTGTATAAATTATGCTACTTCACTTTGCCATTTGGGGAAAGTCAGGT
GGCAATTTGTGATGGAAACTTCACAATTCCTGATAATTCTCGATATTCTCAAGACATGCACTGCCTAATT
AGGTATATGTTGGAACCAGACCCTGACAAAAGGCCGGATATTTACCAGGTGTCCTACTTCTCATTTAAGC
TACTCAAGAAAGAGTGCCCAATTCCAAATGTACAGAACTCTCCCATTCCTGCAAAGCTTCCTGAACCAGT
GAAAGCCAGTGAGGCAGCTGCAAAAAAGACCCAGCCAAAGGCCAGACTGACAGATCCCATTCCCACCACA
GAGACTTCAATTGCACCCCGCCAGAGGCCTAAAGCTGGGCAGACTCAGCCGAACCCAGGAATCCTTCCCA
TCCAGCCAGCGCTGACACCCCGGAAGAGGGCCACTGTTCAGCCCCCACCTCAGGCTGCAGGATCCAGCAA
TCAGCCTGGCCTTTTAGCCAGTGTTCCCCAACCAAAACCCCAAGCCCCACCCAGCCAGCCTCTGCCGCAA
ACTCAGGCCAAGCAGCCACAGGCTCCTCCCACTCCACAGCAGACGCCTTCTACTCAGGCCCAGGGTCTGC
CCGCTCAGGCCCAGGCCACACCCCAGCACCAGCAGCAACTCTTCCTCAAGCAGCAACAGCAGCAGCAACA
GCCACCGCCAGCACAGCAGCAGCCGGCAGGCACGTTTTACCAGCAGCAGCAGGCCCAGACTCAGCAGTTT
CAGGCAGTACATCCAGCAACCCAGCAACCAGCAATTGCTCAGTTCCCTGTGGTGTCCCAAGGAGGCTCTC
AACAGCAGCTAATGCAGAATTTCTACCAGCAGCAGCAGCAGCAGCAACAACAACAGCAACAGCAACAGCT
GGCCACAGCCCTGCATCAACAACAGCTGATGACTCAGCAGGCTGCCTTGCAGCAAAAGCCCACTATGGCA
GCAGGACAGCAGCCCCAGCCACAGCCAGCTGCAGCCCCACAGCCAGCCCCTGCCCAGGAGCCAGCGATTC
AAGCCCCAGTAAGACAACAGCCAAAGGTTCAGACAACCCCACCTCCTGCCGTCCAGGGGCAGAAAGTTGG
ATCTCTCACTCCACCCTCATCCCCCAAAACCCAACGTGCTGGGCACAGGCGTATTCTCAGTGACGTAACC
CACAGTGCAGTCTTTGGGGTCCCTGCCAGCAAATCAACCCAGCTGCTCCAGGCAGCTGCAGCTGAGGCCA
GTCTCAATAGGTCCAAGTCTGCAACCACTACTCCATCAGGCTCTCCTCGGACCTCTCAACAAAACGTTTA
TAATCCTTCAGAAGGGTCTACGTGGAATCCCTTTGATGACGATAATTTCTCCAAACTCACAGCTGAAGAA
CTGCTAAACAAGGACTTTGCCAAGCTTGGGGAAGGCAAACATCCCGAGAAGCTTGGAGGCTCAGCTGAGA
GTTTGATCCCAGGCTTTCAATCAACCCAAGGTGATGCTTTTGCTACGACCTCATTTTCTGCTGGAACTGC
TGAAAAAAGGAAGGGTGGGCAGACTGTGGACTCTGGCCTCCCGCTTCTAAGCGTGTCTGATCCTTTCATT
CCTCTTCAAGTACCTGATGCACCAGAAAAACTAATTGAGGGACTCAAGTCTCCTGACACTTCTCTTCTGC
TCCCTGACCTCTTGCCTATGACAGATCCTTTTGGTAGCACTTCTGATGCTGTAATTGGTAAAGTCATCAT
CTCTGTTTCTTCAGTCATGCATGATATGTGTGCCTGTTTCAAGAATGACAAGTACCTAGTTAACCAATCC
CTGGGGAATAGCCCTGCCACCCCAGAAGCCAAGGCTATTGAATTCAAGGGCGAATTCGACCCAGCTTTCT
TGTACAAAGTGGTTGATTAAGATCCACTAGTAACGGCCGCCAGTGTGCTGGAATTAATTCGCTGTCTGCG
AGGGCCAGCTGTTGGGGTGAGTACTCCCTCTCAAAAGCGGGCATGACTTCTGCGCTAAGATTGTCAGTTT
CCAAAAACGAGGAGGATTTGATATTCACCTGGCCCGCGGTGATGCCTTTGAGGGTGGCCGCGTCCATCTG
GTCAGAAAAGACAATCTTTTTGTTGTCAAGCTTGAGGTGTGGCAGGCTTGAGATCTGGCCATACACTTGA
GTGACAATGACATCCACTTTGCCTTTCTCTCCACAGGTGTCCACTCCCAGGTCCAACTGCAGGTCGAGCA
TGCATCTAGGGCGGCCAATTCCGCCCCTCTCCCCCCCCCCCCCCTAACGTTACTGGCCGAAGCCGCTTGG
AATAAGGCCGGTGTGCGTTTGTCTATATGTTATTTTCCACCATATTGCCGTCTTTTGGCAATGTGAGGGC
CCGGAAACCTGGCCCTGTCTTCTTGACGAGCATTCCTAGGGGTCTTTCCCCTCTCGCCAAAGGAATGCAA
GGTCTGTTGAATGTCGTGAAGGAAGCAGTTCCTCTGGAAGCTTCTTGAAGACAAACAACGTCTGTAGCGA
CCCTTTGCAGGCAGCGGAACCCCCCACCTGGCGACAGGTGCCTCTGCGGCCAAAAGCCACGTGTATAAGA
TACACCTGCAAAGGCGGCACAACCCCAGTGCCACGTTGTGAGTTGGATAGTTGTGGAAAGAGTCAAATGG
CTCTCCTCAAGCGTATTCAACAAGGGGCTGAAGGATGCCCAGAAGGTACCCCATTGTATGGGATCTGATC
TGGGGCCTCGGTGCACATGCTTTACATGTGTTTAGTCGAGGTTAAAAAAACGTCTAGGCCCCCCGAACCA
CGGGGACGTGGTTTTCCTTTGAAAAACACGATGATAAGCTTGCCACAACCCACAAGGAGACGACCTTCCA
TGACCGAGTACAAGCCCACGGTGCGCCTCGCCACCCGCGACGACGTCCCCCGGGCCGTACGCACCCTCGC
CGCCGCGTTCGCCGACTACCCCGCCACGCGCCACACCGTCGACCCGGACCGCCACATCGAGCGGGTCACC
GAGCTGCAAGAACTCTTCCTCACGCGCGTCGGGCTCGACATCGGCAAGGTGTGGGTCGCGGACGACGGCG
CCGCGGTGGCGGTCTGGACCACGCCGGAGAGCGTCGAAGCGGGGGCGGTGTTCGCCGAGATCGGCCCGCG
CATGGCCGAGTTGAGCGGTTCCCGGCTGGCCGCGCAGCAACAGATGGAAGGCCTCCTGGCGCCGCACCGG
CCCAAGGAGCCCGCGTGGTTCCTGGCCACCGTCGGCGTCTCGCCCGACCACCAGGGCAAGGGTCTGGGCA
GCGCCGTCGTGCTCCCCGGAGTGGAGGCGGCCGAGCGCGCCGGGGTGCCCGCCTTCCTGGAGACCTCCGC
GCCCCGCAACCTCCCCTTCTACGAGCGGCTCGGCTTCACCGTCACCGCCGACGTCGAGGTGCCCGAAGGA
CCGCGCACCTGGTGCATGACCCGCAAGCCCGGTGCCTGATATCGATAGATCCTAATCAACCTCTGGATTA
CAAAATTTGTGAAAGATTGACTGGTATTCTTAACTATGTTGCTCCTTTTACGCTATGTGGATACGCTGCT
TTAATGCCTTTGTATCATGCTATTGCTTCCCGTATGGCTTTCATTTTCTCCTCCTTGTATAAATCCTGGT
TGCTGTCTCTTTATGAGGAGTTGTGGCCCGTTGTCAGGCAACGTGGCGTGGTGTGCACTGTGTTTGCTGA
CGCAACCCCCACTGGTTGGGGCATTGCCACCACCTGTCAGCTCCTTTCCGGGACTTTCGCTTTCCCCCTC
CCTATTGCCACGGCGGAACTCATCGCCGCCTGCCTTGCCCGCTGCTGGACAGGGGCTCGGCTGTTGGGCA
CTGACAATTCCGTGGTGTTGTCGGGGAAATCATCGTCCTTTCCTTGGCTGCTCGCCTGTGTTGCCACCTG
GATTCTGCGCGGGACGTCCTTCTGCTACGTCCCTTCGGCCCTCAATCCAGCGGACCTTCCTTCCCGCGGC
CTGCTGCCGGCTCTGCGGCCTCTTCCGCGTCTTCGCCTTCGCCCTCAGACGAGTCGGATCTCCCTTTGGG
CCGCCTCCCCGCCTGAGATCCTTTAAGACCAATGACTTACAAGGCAGCTGTAGATCTTAGCCACTTTTTA
AAAGAAAAGGGGGGACTGGAAGGGCTAATTCACTCCCAACGAAGACAAGATCTGCTTTTTGCTTGTACTG
GGTCTCTCTGGTTAGACCAGATCTGAGCCTGGGAGCTCTCTGGCTAACTAGGGAACCCACTGCTTAAGCC
TCAATAAAGCTTGCCTTGAGTGCTTCAAGTAGTGTGTGCCCGTCTGTTGTGTGACTCTGGTAACTAGAGA
TCCCTCAGACCCTTTTAGTCAGTGTGGAAAATCTCTAGCAGTAGTAGTTCATGTCATCTTATTATTCAGT
ATTTATAACTTGCAAAGAAATGAATATCAGAGAGTGAGAGGCCCGGGTTAATTAAGGAAAGGGCTAGATC
ATTCTTGAAGACGAAAGGGCCTCGTGATACGCCTATTTTTATAGGTTAATGTCATGATAATAATGGTTTC
TTAGACGTCAGGTGGCACTTTTCGGGGAAATGTGCGCGGAACCCCTATTTGTTTATTTTTCTAAATACAT
TCAAATATGTATCCGCTCATGAGACAATAACCCTGATAAATGCTTCAATAATATTGAAAAAGGAAGAGTA
TGAGTATTCAACATTTCCGTGTCGCCCTTATTCCCTTTTTTGCGGCATTTTGCCTTCCTGTTTTTGCTCA
CCCAGAAACGCTGGTGAAAGTAAAAGATGCTGAAGATCAGTTGGGTGCACGAGTGGGTTACATCGAACTG
GATCTCAACAGCGGTAAGATCCTTGAGAGTTTTCGCCCCGAAGAACGTTTTCCAATGATGAGCACTTTTA
AAGTTCTGCTATGTGGCGCGGTATTATCCCGTATTGACGCCGGGCAAGAGCAACTCGGTCGCCGCATACA
CTATTCTCAGAATGACTTGGTTGAGTACTCACCAGTCACAGAAAAGCATCTTACGGATGGCATGACAGTA
AGAGAATTATGCAGTGCTGCCATAACCATGAGTGATAACACTGCGGCCAACTTACTTCTGACAACGATCG
GAGGACCGAAGGAGCTAACCGCTTTTTTGCACAACATGGGGGATCATGTAACTCGCCTTGATCGTTGGGA
ACCGGAGCTGAATGAAGCCATACCAAACGACGAGCGTGACACCACGATGCCTGTAGCAATGGCAACAACG
TTGCGCAAACTATTAACTGGCGAACTACTTACTCTAGCTTCCCGGCAACAATTAATAGACTGGATGGAGG
CGGATAAAGTTGCAGGACCACTTCTGCGCTCGGCCCTTCCGGCTGGCTGGTTTATTGCTGATAAATCTGG
AGCCGGTGAGCGTGGGTCTCGCGGTATCATTGCAGCACTGGGGCCAGATGGTAAGCCCTCCCGTATCGTA
GTTATCTACACGACGGGGAGTCAGGCAACTATGGATGAACGAAATAGACAGATCGCTGAGATAGGTGCCT
CACTGATTAAGCATTGGTAACTGTCAGACCAAGTTTACTCATATATACTTTAGATTGATTTAAAACTTCA
TTTTTAATTTAAAAGGATCTAGGTGAAGATCCTTTTTGATAATCTCATGACCAAAATCCCTTAACGTGAG
TTTTCGTTCCACTGAGCGTCAGACCCCGTAGAAAAGATCAAAGGATCTTCTTGAGATCCTTTTTTTCTGC
GCGTAATCTGCTGCTTGCAAACAAAAAAACCACCGCTACCAGCGGTGGTTTGTTTGCCGGATCAAGAGCT
ACCAACTCTTTTTCCGAAGGTAACTGGCTTCAGCAGAGCGCAGATACCAAATACTGTTCTTCTAGTGTAG
CCGTAGTTAGGCCACCACTTCAAGAACTCTGTAGCACCGCCTACATACCTCGCTCTGCTAATCCTGTTAC
CAGTGGCTGCTGCCAGTGGCGATAAGTCGTGTCTTACCGGGTTGGACTCAAGACGATAGTTACCGGATAA
GGCGCAGCGGTCGGGCTGAACGGGGGGTTCGTGCACACAGCCCAGCTTGGAGCGAACGACCTACACCGAA
CTGAGATACCTACAGCGTGAGCTATGAGAAAGCGCCACGCTTCCCGAAGGGAGAAAGGCGGACAGGTATC
CGGTAAGCGGCAGGGTCGGAACAGGAGAGCGCACGAGGGAGCTTCCAGGGGGAAACGCCTGGTATCTTTA
TAGTCCTGTCGGGTTTCGCCACCTCTGACTTGAGCGTCGATTTTTGTGATGCTCGTCAGGGGGGCGGAGC
CTATGGAAAAACGCCAGCAACGCGGCCTTTTTACGGTTCCTGGCCTTTTGCTGGCCTTTTGCTCACATGT
TCTTTCCTGCGTTATCCCCTGATTCTGTGGATAACCGTATTACCGCCTTTGAGTGAGCTGATACCGCTCG
CCGCAGCCGAACGACCGAGCGCAGCGAGTCAGTGAGCGAGGAAGCGGAAGAGCGCCCAATACGCAAACCG
CCTCTCCCCGCGCGTTGGCCGATTCATTAATGCAGCAAGCTCATGGCTGACTAATTTTTTTTTATTTATG
CAGAGGCCGAGGCCGCCTCGGCCTCTGAGCTATTCCAGAAGTAGTGAGGAGGCTTTTTTGGAGGCCTAGG
CTTTTGCAAAAAGCTCCCCGTGGCACGACAGGTTTCCCGACTGGAAAGCGGGCAGTGAGCGCAACGCAAT
TAATGTGAGTTAGCTCACTCATTAGGCACCCCAGGCTTTACACTTTATGCTTCCGGCTCGTATGTTGTGT
GGAATTGTGAGCGGATAACAATTTCACACAGGAAACAGCTATGACATGATTACGAATTTCACAAATAAAG
CATTTTTTTCACTGCATTCTAGTTGTGGTTTGTCCAAACTCATCAATGTATCTTATCATGTCTGGATCAA
CTGGATAACTCAAGCTAACCAAAATCATCCCAAACTTCCCACCCCATACCCTATTACCACTGCCAATTAC
CTGTGGTTTCATTTACTCTAAACCTGTGATTCCTCTGAATTATTTTCATTTTAAAGAAATTGTATTTGTT
AAATATGTACTACAAACTTAG
Features (pLannotate 1.2.2; 29 found; start..end, strand, type, name):
      4..333     +  CDS            nef (fragment): NEF_HV1BR - Experimental evidence at protein level: Swiss-Prot protein existence level 1. Extracellular Nef protein targets CD4(+) T-lymphocytes for apoptosis by interacting with CXCR4 surface receptors (PubMed:14990729). From Human immunodeficiency virus type 1 group M subtype B (isolate BRU/LAI) (HIV-1).
    381..638     +  LTR            5' LTR (truncated): truncated 5' long terminal repeat (LTR) from HIV-1
    685..810     +  misc_feature   HIV-1 Ψ: packaging signal of human immunodeficiency virus type 1
    794..1132    +  CDS            HIV-1 gag (fragment): gag protein from human immunodeficiency virus 1; gag
   1307..1540    +  misc_feature   RRE: The Rev response element (RRE) of HIV-1 allows for Rev-dependent mRNA export from the nucleus to the cytoplasm.
   1917..2017    +  CDS            Rev (fragment): human immunodeficiency virus 1 (HIV-1) Rev protein; rev; enhances nuclear export of unspliced and incompletely spliced viral mRNAs
   2062..2179    +  misc_feature   cPPT/CTS: central polypurine tract and central termination sequence of HIV-1
   2231..2534    +  enhancer       CMV enhancer: human cytomegalovirus immediate early enhancer
   2535..2738    +  promoter       CMV promoter: human cytomegalovirus (CMV) immediate early promoter
   2836..2863    +  CDS            5xFLAG (fragment): five tandem FLAG® epitope tags
   2872..2896    +  protein_bind   attB1: mutant version of attB; recombination site for the Gateway® BP reaction BP Clonase™
   2911..5409    +  CDS            AAK1 (fragment): AAK1_HUMAN - Also known as KIAA1048. Experimental evidence at protein level: Swiss-Prot protein existence level 1. (Microbial infection) By regulating clathrin-mediated endocytosis, AAK1 plays a role in the entry of hepatitis C virus as well as for the lifecycle of other viruses such as Ebola and Dengue. From Homo sapiens (Human).
   5519..5543    -  protein_bind   attB2: mutant version of attB; recombination site for the Gateway® BP reaction BP Clonase™
   5617..5846    +  intron         chimeric intron: chimera between introns from adenovirus and immunoglobulin heavy chain genes
   6015..6477    +  misc_feature   IRES: internal ribosome entry site (IRES) of the encephalomyocarditis virus (EMCV)
   6510..7109    +  CDS            PuroR: puromycin N-acetyltransferase; pac from Streptomyces alboniger; confers resistance to puromycin
   7124..7712    +  misc_feature   WPRE: woodchuck hepatitis virus posttranscriptional regulatory element
   7720..7785    +  CDS            nef (fragment): NEF_HV1Z2 - Experimental evidence at protein level: Swiss-Prot protein existence level 1. Extracellular Nef protein targets CD4(+) T-lymphocytes for apoptosis by interacting with CXCR4 surface receptors. From Human immunodeficiency virus type 1 group M subtype D (isolate Z2/CDC-Z34) (HIV-1).
   7787..8020    +  LTR            3' LTR (ΔU3): self-inactivating 3' long terminal repeat (LTR) from HIV-1
   8225..8329    +  promoter       AmpR promoter: bla
   8330..9190    +  CDS            AmpR: β-lactamase; bla; confers resistance to ampicillin, carbenicillin, and related antibiotics
   9361..9949    +  rep_origin     ori: high-copy-number ColE1/pMB1/pBR322/pUC origin of replication
  10132..10186   +  CDS            lacI (fragment): lac repressor; lacI; The lac repressor binds to the lac operator to inhibit transcription in E. coli. This inhibition can be relieved by adding lactose or isopropyl-β-D-thiogalactopyranoside (IPTG).
  10192..10286   +  rep_origin     SV40 ori (fragment): SV40 origin of replication
  10311..10348   +  CDS            lacI (fragment): lac repressor; lacI; The lac repressor binds to the lac operator to inhibit transcription in E. coli. This inhibition can be relieved by adding lactose or isopropyl-β-D-thiogalactopyranoside (IPTG).
  10361..10382   +  protein_bind   CAP binding site: CAP binding activates transcription in the presence of cAMP. E. coli catabolite activator protein
  10397..10427   +  promoter       lac promoter: promoter for the E. coli lac operon
  10431..10453   +  protein_bind   lac operator (fragment): The lac repressor binds to the lac operator to inhibit transcription in E. coli. This inhibition can be relieved by adding lactose or isopropyl-β-D-thiogalactopyranoside (IPTG). lac repressor encoded by lacI
  10485..10568   +  polyA_signal   SV40 poly(A) signal (fragment): SV40 polyadenylation signal
