[The description below was written by a language model from this plasmid's Addgene catalogue record and pLannotate feature annotations shown in this document.]
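Description:
pHAGE-CMV-Flag-AAK1_IDG-K is an HIV-1-based, self-inactivating lentiviral expression plasmid built on the pHAGE backbone, carrying human AAK1 with an N-terminal Flag tag. It was made by Gateway recombination, so the kinase coding sequence sits between attB1 and attB2 sites. In bacteria it is maintained through a high-copy ColE1/pUC-type origin and selected with ampicillin via the β-lactamase gene. The lentiviral elements comprise a truncated 5' LTR, the Ψ packaging signal with an adjoining gag fragment, the Rev response element for Rev-dependent nuclear export of the genomic RNA, the cPPT/CTS, and a ΔU3 3' LTR that disables LTR promoter activity after integration. Short nef, Rev, lac and SV40 fragments in the annotation are backbone remnants.

Within the provirus, the CMV immediate-early enhancer and promoter drive a single transcript. A short Flag-encoding segment (annotated as a fragment of a multi-FLAG match) precedes attB1 and the AAK1 open reading frame. Downstream of attB2 lie a chimeric intron, an EMCV IRES and the puromycin N-acetyltransferase gene, so puromycin resistance is translated from the same mRNA as the tagged kinase and selection enriches for expressing cells. A WPRE follows to enhance transcript expression. The two annotated sequence records, the repository's sequencing result and the depositor's sequence, differ by only a few nucleotides in length and show the same feature layout.

The plasmid belongs to a collection of tagged, understudied kinases produced under the Illuminating the Druggable Genome program. It is intended for transfection or lentiviral transduction of mammalian cells, followed by Flag affinity purification and mass spectrometry to map AAK1 protein–protein interaction networks.
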