Addgene plasmid #135280: pHAGE-CMV-Flag-AAK1_IDG-K
Purpose: Gateway destination clone of AAK1 (human) tagged with N-terminal Flag for generating protein-protein networks using fusion tag affinity-based proteomics
Depositing lab: Ben Major. Depositing organization: University of North Carolina at Chapel Hill.
Backbone
  Vector backbone: pHAGE
  Backbone size w/o insert (bp): 9763
  Vector type: Mammalian Expression, Lentiviral ; Gateway Destination
  Selectable markers: Puromycin
Growth in bacteria
  Bacterial resistance: Ampicillin, 100 μg/mL
  Growth temperature: 37°C
  Growth strain: NEB Stable
  Copy number: High Copy
Gene/Insert
  Gene/Insert name: Flag-AAK1 (alt name: AAK1)
  Species: H. sapiens (human)
  Entrez Gene: AAK1
  Promoter: CMV
  Tag / fusion protein: Flag (N terminal on insert)
  Cloning method: Gateway Cloning
  Sequencing primers: 5′ CGCAAATGGGCGGTAGGCGTG; 3′ CAATCTTAGCGCAGAAGTCATG
Terms and licenses: Academic/Nonprofit Terms; Industry Terms: Not Available to Industry
Depositor comments: These plasmids were generated as part of the Illuminating the Druggable Genome (IDG) program sponsored by the NIH Common Fund. The goal of this program is to identify, gather, and distribute information and resources for proteins that currently are not well-studied yet belong to commonly drug-targeted protein families: protein kinases, non-olfactory G-protein coupled receptors (GPCRs), and ion channels. The IDG program is designed to develop fundamental research tools for understudied proteins, elucidate their function, and disseminate the IDG-related resources and data to the greater scientific community. These lentiviral gateway destination plasmids were generated, as part of the Kinase-Data and Resource Generating Center (DRGC), using the single fragment or multisite gateway cloning technology. They were used for generating proteomics-based protein-interaction and protein-proximity networks that can be accessed through the kinase-DRGC website https://darkkinome.org/. Each plasmid has either an N- or C-terminal fusion protein (Flag/ V5/V5-miniTurbo/V5-TurboID/miniTurbo-V5/TurboID-V5) tagged understudied kinase driven under either a CMV or Ubiquitin (UBC) promoter. All inserts in the pENTR plasmids used to generate the deposited destination plasmids were end-sequenced and insert size validated prior to multi-site gateway cloning. The combined insert size of the single fragment or three fragment destination plasmids were confirmed by restriction digestion (BsrGI, and EcoRV for pDest667; BsrGI, EcoRV, and BstZ17I for pDest663; and BsrGI for pHAGE) and all plasmids were partially sequenced to ensure in-frame ORFs and fusion tags.
How to cite: pHAGE-CMV-Flag-AAK1_IDG-K was a gift from Ben Major (Addgene plasmid # 135280 ; http://n2t.net/addgene:135280 ; RRID:Addgene_135280)
