>Addgene plasmid #135280 | pHAGE-CMV-Flag-AAK1_IDG-K | depositor partial sequence | sequence record 260391 | CMV-fwd: CGCAAATGGGCGGTAGGCGTG
NANNCAAGGACCCACGCTAGCAGAGCTCGTTTAGTGACCGTCAGATCGCCTGGAGACGCCATCCACGCTG
TTTTGACCTCCATAGAAGACACCGGCGGCCATACCGGTCAGCTCGAGGCCACCATGGACTACAAGGACGA
CGACGACAAGGGCGGATCAACAAGTTTGTACAAAAAAGCAGGCTCCGAATTCGCCCTTATGAAGAAGTTT
TTCGACTCCCGGCGAGAGCAGGGCGGCTCTGGCCTGGGCTCCGGCTCCAGCGGAGGAGGGGGCAGCACCT
CGGGCCTGGGCAGTGGCTACATCGGAAGAGTCTTCGGCATCGGGCGACAGCAGGTCACAGTGGACGAGGT
GTTGGCGGAAGGTGGATTTGCTATTGTATTTCTGGTGAGGACAAGCAATGGGATGAAATGTGCCTTGAAA
CGCATGTTTGTCAACAATGAGCATGATCTCCAGGTGTGCAAGAGAGAAATCCAGATAATGAGGGATCTTT
CAGGGCACAAGAATATTGTGGGTTACATTGATTCTAGTATCAACAACGTGAGTAGCGGTGATGTATGGGA
AGTGCTCATTCTGATGGACTTTTGTAGAGGTGGCCAGGTGGTAAACCTGATGAACCAGCGCCTGCAAACA
GGCTTTACAGAGAATGAAGTGCTCCAGATATTTTGTGATACCTGTGAAGCTGTTGCCCGCCTGCATCAGT
GCAAAACTCCTATTATCCACCGGGACCTGAAGGTTGAAAACATCCTCTTGCATGACCGAGGCCACTATGT
CCTGTGTGACTTTGGAAGCGCCACCAACAAATTCCAGAATCCACAAACTGAGGGAGTCAATGCAGTAGAA
GATGAGATTAAGAAATACACAACGCTGTCCTATCGAGCACCAGAAATGGTCAACCTGTACAGTGGCAAAA
TCATCACTACGAAAGCAGACATTTGGGCTCTTGGATGTTGTTGTATAAATTATGCTACTTCACTTTGCCA
TTTGGGGAAAGTCAGTGGCAATTTGTGATGGAAACTTCACAATTCCTGAATAATTCTCGATATCTCAGAC
ATGCACTGCCTAATTAGGGTATAATGTTGACCAGACCCTGACAAACGCCGATATTTACCAGGTGTCTACT
CCTCATTTAAGCTACTCAAGAAAAGAAGTGCCCAATTT
