>Addgene plasmid #135280 | pHAGE-CMV-Flag-AAK1_IDG-K | depositor partial sequence | sequence record 260392 | DK29: CAATCTTAGCGCAGAAGTCATG
NNCAAGAAGTAACGAATAAGGATCTCACCCCACAGCTGGCCCTCGCAGACAGCGAATTAATTCCAGCACA
CTGGCGGCCGTTACTAGTGGATCTTAATCAACCACTTTGTACAAGAAAGCTGGGTCGAATTCGCCCTTGA
ATTCAATAGCCTTGGCTTCTGGGGTGGCAGGGCTATTCCCCAGGGATTGGTTAACTAGGTACTTGTCATT
CTTGAAACAGGCACACATATCATGCATGACTGAAGAAACAGAGATGATGACTTTACCAATTACAGCATCA
GAAGTGCTACCAAAAGGATCTGTCATAGGCAAGAGGTCAGGGAGCAGAAGAGAAGTGTCAGGAGACTTGA
GTCCCTCAATTAGTTTTTCTGGTGCATCAGGTACTTGAAGAGGAATGAAAGGATCAGACACGCTTAGAAG
CGGGAGGCCAGAGTCCACAGTCTGCCCACCCTTCCTTTTTTCAGCAGTTCCAGCAGAAAATGAGGTCGTA
GCAAAAGCATCACCTTGGGTTGATTGAAAGCCTGGGATCAAACTCTCAGCTGAGCCTCCAAGCTTCTCGG
GATGTTTGCCTTCCCCAAGCTTGGCAAAGTCCTTGTTTAGCAGTTCTTCAGCTGTGAGTTTGGAGAAATT
ATCGTCATCAAAGGGATTCCACGTAGACCCTTCTGAAAGGATTATAAACGTTTTGTTGAGAGGTCCGAGG
AGAGCCTGATGGAGTAGTGGTTGCAGACTTGGACCTATTGAGACTGGCCTCAGCTGCAGCTGCCTGGAGC
AGCTGGGTTGATTTGCTGGCAGGGACCCCAAAGACTGCACTGTGGGTTACGTCACTGAGAAATACGCCTG
TGCCCAGCACGTTGGGTTTTGGGGGATGAGGGTGGAGTGAGAAGATCCAACTTTTCTGCCCCTTGGACGG
CAGGAGGTGGGGTTGTCTGACCTTGGCTGTTGTCTAACTGGGCCTTGATCGCTTGCTCCTGGCAGGGCTG
CTNNGGCTGCAACTGGCTGTGCTGGGCTGCTGTCTGCTGCTANGGCCTTTTGCTGCAGCAGCCTGCTGAT
CATCACCTGTTGTTGATGCAGGCTGNNCACCTGTGCTGTTGCTGTGTTNT
